Addgene plasmid #250660: pVB240306
Purpose: E. coli expression of the GSM domain of mouse ChREBPalpha (aa 43-207)
Depositing lab: Charles Brenner. Depositing organization: Beckman Research Institute of the City of Hope. Publication: Glycerol-3-phosphate activates ChREBP, FGF21 transcription and lipogenesis in citrin deficiency. Tiwari V, Jin B, Sun O, Lopez Gonzalez EDJ, Chen MH, Wu X, Shah H, Zhang A, Herman MA, Spracklen CN, Goodman RP, Brenner C. Nat Metab. 2025 Nov;7(11):2284-2299. doi: 10.1038/s42255-025-01399-3. Epub 2025 Nov 14. PubMed 41238906.
Backbone
  Vector backbone: pET
  Backbone manufacturer: VectorBuilder
  Backbone size w/o insert (bp): 5636
  Total vector size (bp): 6455
  Vector type: Bacterial Expression
Growth in bacteria
  Bacterial resistance: Ampicillin, 100 μg/mL
  Growth temperature: 37°C
  Growth strain: DH5alpha
  Copy number: Low Copy
Gene/Insert
  Gene/Insert name: ChREBP alpha GSM domain (alt name: MetHis6mouseChREBPalpha43-307)
  Species: M. musculus (mouse)
  Insert size (bp): 819
  Mutation: contains aa 43-307 only, with optimized E. coli codons
  Entrez Gene: Mlxipl (a.k.a. ChREBP, Mlx, WS-bHLH, Wbscr14, bHLHd14)
  Promoter: T7
  Tag / fusion protein: 6xHis (N terminal on backbone)
  Cloning method: Unknown
  Sequencing primers: 5′ ATGCATCATCACCATCACCAC CGATCACAG
Terms and licenses: Academic/Nonprofit Terms; Industry Terms: Not Available to Industry
How to cite: pVB240306 was a gift from Charles Brenner (Addgene plasmid # 250660 ; http://n2t.net/addgene:250660 ; RRID:Addgene_250660)
