[The description below was written by a language model from this plasmid's Addgene catalogue record and pLannotate feature annotations shown in this document.]
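Description:
pVB240306 is a pET-type bacterial expression plasmid (backbone from VectorBuilder, about 6.5 kb in total) for producing the GSM domain of mouse ChREBPα, the product of the Mlxipl gene, in E. coli. It is selected with ampicillin through the TEM β-lactamase gene (bla) under its own promoter. It replicates from a ColE1/pMB1-family origin accompanied by the pBR322 bom region and the rop gene, which holds copy number down, consistent with its catalogue listing as low copy. Several short tetracycline-resistance fragments and the tet promoter are annotated around the backbone. These are non-functional pBR322 remnants typical of pET vectors, not a second marker.

The expression cassette has a T7 promoter followed directly by a lac operator, the strong T7 gene 10 ribosome binding site, the coding region and a T7 terminator. A lacI gene with its own promoter is carried on the plasmid, so transcription stays repressed until IPTG is added in a host that supplies T7 RNA polymerase. The 819 bp insert is codon-optimised for E. coli and encodes Met-His6 fused to the N terminus of the ChREBPα fragment, which allows metal-affinity purification. The His tag itself is not annotated separately in the feature table. A short match to a T7 gene 10B-derived solubility tag (SET1) lies downstream of the Mlxipl segment, but the record does not indicate whether it is translated.

The record is inconsistent about the fragment boundaries. The purpose line gives residues 43–207, whereas the mutation field and alternative name give 43–307. The insert size and the roughly 795 bp annotated Mlxipl fragment fit 43–307. The associated work concerns activation of ChREBP by glycerol-3-phosphate, which suggests the plasmid supplies recombinant domain protein for biochemical study.
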