Features (pLannotate 1.2.2; 19 found; start..end, strand, type, name):
      1..19      +  promoter       T7 promoter: promoter for bacteriophage T7 RNA polymerase
     20..44      +  protein_bind   lac operator: The lac repressor binds to the lac operator to inhibit transcription in E. coli. This inhibition can be relieved by adding lactose or isopropyl-β-D-thiogalactopyranoside (IPTG). lac repressor encoded by lacI
     59..81      +  RBS            RBS: efficient ribosome binding site from bacteriophage T7 gene 10 (Olins and Rangwala, 1989)
    109..903     +  CDS            Mlxipl (fragment): MLXPL_MOUSE - Also known as Mio, Wbscr14. Experimental evidence at protein level: Swiss-Prot protein existence level 1. Transcriptional repressor. Binds to the canonical and non- canonical E box sequences 5'-CACGTG-3'. From Mus musculus (Mouse).
    912..962     +  CDS            SET1 (fragment): solubility-enhancement tag derived from T7 phage gene 10B
    970..1017    +  terminator     T7 terminator: transcription terminator for bacteriophage T7 RNA polymerase
   1040..1144    -  CDS            TcR (fragment): tetracycline efflux protein; tet; confers resistance to tetracycline
   1192..1220    -  promoter       tet promoter: E. coli promoter for tetracycline efflux protein gene
   1333..1437    +  promoter       AmpR promoter: bla
   1438..2295    +  CDS            bla: BLAT_ECOLX - Experimental evidence at protein level: Swiss-Prot protein existence level 1. TEM-type are the most prevalent beta-lactamases in enterobacteria; they hydrolyze the beta-lactam bond in susceptible beta-lactam antibiotics, thus conferring resistance to penicillins and cephalosporins. TEM-3 and TEM-4 are capable of hydrolyzing cefotaxime and ceftazidime. TEM-5 is capable of hydrolyzing ceftazidime. TEM-6 is capable of hydrolyzing ceftazidime and aztreonam. TEM-8/CAZ-2, TEM- 16/CAZ-7 and TEM-24/CAZ-6 are markedly active against ceftazidime. IRT- 4 shows resistance to beta-lactamase in
   2469..3057    +  rep_origin     ori: high-copy-number ColE1/pMB1/pBR322/pUC origin of replication
   3243..3382    -  misc_feature   bom: basis of mobility region from pBR322
   3484..3675    -  CDS            rop: Rop protein, which maintains plasmids at low copy number; rop
   3692..4072    +  CDS            YPB1_ECOLX: Protein predicted: Swiss-Prot protein existence level 4. From Escherichia coli.
   4314..4938    -  CDS            TcR (fragment): tetracycline efflux protein; tet; confers resistance to tetracycline
   4953..4974    -  protein_bind   CAP binding site: CAP binding activates transcription in the presence of cAMP. E. coli catabolite activator protein
   4987..6069    -  CDS            lacI: lac repressor; lacI; The lac repressor binds to the lac operator to inhibit transcription in E. coli. This inhibition can be relieved by adding lactose or isopropyl-β-D-thiogalactopyranoside (IPTG).
   6070..6147    -  promoter       lacI promoter: lacI
   6155..6434    -  CDS            TcR (fragment): tetracycline efflux protein; tet; confers resistance to tetracycline
>Addgene plasmid #250660 | pVB240306 | addgene full sequence | sequence record 498506 | Addgene NGS Result
TAATACGACTCACTATAGGGGAATTGTGAGCGGATAACAATTCCCCTCTAGAAATAATTTTGTTTAACTT
TAAGAAGGAGATATACCATGCATCATCACCATCACCACCGATCACAGGTCATCCACAGCGGACACTTCAT
GGTGTCTTCGCCGCACAGCGACTCGCTGACCCGGCGACGCGACCAGGAGGGGCCCGTGGGGCTCGCCGAC
TTCGGGCCGCGCAGCATCGATCCGACACTCACCCACCTCTTCGAGTGCTTGAGCCTGGCTTACAGTGGCA
AGCTGGTCTCTCCCAAGTGGAAGAACTTCAAAGGCCTCAAGTTGCTATGCCGGGACAAGATCCGGCTGAA
CAACGCCATCTGGAGAGCCTGGTACATTCAGTATGTGCAACGGAGGAAGAGCCCAGTGTGTGGTTTCGTG
ACCCCTCTGCAGGGGTCTGAAGCAGATGAGCACCGGAAACCTGAGGCTGTCATCCTGGAGGGTAATTACT
GGAAGCGGCGCATCGAGGTGGTGATGCGCGAATACCACAAGTGGAGAATCTACTACAAAAAGCGGCTCCG
TAAGTCCAGCAGGGAAGGGGATTTCCTGGCTCCCAAGCAGGTGGAAGGTGGGTGGCCGCCACCAGAGCGA
TGGTGCGAACAGCTCTTCTCCAGCGTGGTGCCTGTGCTGCTTGGGGGCTCCGAGGAGGAGCCTGGGGGCC
GGCAGCTTCTAGACCTGGACTGCTTCTTGTCCGATATCTCCGACACACTCTTCACCATGACACAGCCCAG
TCCTTCGTCCCTGCAGCTGCCCCCAGAAGATGCTTATGTTGGCAATGCTGACATGATCCAGCCAGACCTG
ACGCCGCTGCAGCCCAGCCTAGATGACTTCATGGAGATATCAGATTTCTTCACCAATTACCGCTAGGGAT
CCGCTGCTAACAAAGCCCGAAAGGAAGCTGAGTTGGCTGCTGCCACCGCTGAGCAATAACTAGCATAACC
CCTTGGGGCCTCTAAACGGGTCTTGAGGGGTTTTTTGCTGAAAGGAGGAACTATATCCGGATATCCCGCA
AGAGGCCCGGCAGTACCGGCATAACCAAGCCTATGCCTACAGCATCCAGGGTGACGGTGCCGAGGATGAC
GATGAGCGCATTGTTAGATTTCATACACGGTGCCTGACTGCGTTAGCAATTTAACTGTGATAAACTACCG
CATTAAAGCTTATCGATGATAAGCTGTCAAACATGAGAATTCTTGAAGACGAAAGGGCCTCGTGATACGC
CTATTTTTATAGGTTAATGTCATGATAATAATGGTTTCTTAGACGTCAGGTGGCACTTTTCGGGGAAATG
TGCGCGGAACCCCTATTTGTTTATTTTTCTAAATACATTCAAATATGTATCCGCTCATGAGACAATAACC
CTGATAAATGCTTCAATAATATTGAAAAAGGAAGAGTATGAGTATTCAACATTTCCGTGTCGCCCTTATT
CCCTTTTTTGCGGCATTTTGCCTTCCTGTTTTTGCTCACCCAGAAACGCTGGTGAAAGTAAAAGATGCTG
AAGATCAGTTGGGTGCACGAGTGGGTTACATCGAACTGGATCTCAACAGCGGTAAGATCCTTGAGAGTTT
TCGCCCCGAAGAACGTTTTCCAATGATGAGCACTTTTAAAGTTCTGCTATGTGGCGCGGTATTATCCCGT
GTTGACGCCGGGCAAGAGCAACTCGGTCGCCGCATACACTATTCTCAGAATGACTTGGTTGAGTACTCAC
CAGTCACAGAAAAGCATCTTACGGATGGCATGACAGTAAGAGAATTATGCAGTGCTGCCATAACCATGAG
TGATAACACTGCGGCCAACTTACTTCTGACAACGATCGGAGGACCGAAGGAGCTAACCGCTTTTTTGCAC
AACATGGGGGATCATGTAACTCGCCTTGATCGTTGGGAACCGGAGCTGAATGAAGCCATACCAAACGACG
AGCGTGACACCACGATGCCTGCAGCAATGGCAACAACGTTGCGCAAACTATTAACTGGCGAACTACTTAC
TCTAGCTTCCCGGCAACAATTAATAGACTGGATGGAGGCGGATAAAGTTGCAGGACCACTTCTGCGCTCG
GCCCTTCCGGCTGGCTGGTTTATTGCTGATAAATCTGGAGCCGGTGAGCGTGGGTCACGCGGTATCATTG
CAGCACTGGGGCCAGATGGTAAGCCCTCCCGTATCGTAGTTATCTACACGACGGGGAGTCAGGCAACTAT
GGATGAACGAAATAGACAGATCGCTGAGATAGGTGCCTCACTGATTAAGCATTGGTAACTGTCAGACCAA
GTTTACTCATATATACTTTAGATTGATTTAAAACTTCATTTTTAATTTAAAAGGATCTAGGTGAAGATCC
TTTTTGATAATCTCATGACCAAAATCCCTTAACGTGAGTTTTCGTTCCACTGAGCGTCAGACCCCGTAGA
AAAGATCAAAGGATCTTCTTGAGATCCTTTTTTTCTGCGCGTAATCTGCTGCTTGCAAACAAAAAAACCA
CCGCTACCAGCGGTGGTTTGTTTGCCGGATCAAGAGCTACCAACTCTTTTTCCGAAGGTAACTGGCTTCA
GCAGAGCGCAGATACCAAATACTGTCCTTCTAGTGTAGCCGTAGTTAGGCCACCACTTCAAGAACTCTGT
AGCACCGCCTACATACCTCGCTCTGCTAATCCTGTTACCAGTGGCTGCTGCCAGTGGCGATAAGTCGTGT
CTTACCGGGTTGGACTCAAGACGATAGTTACCGGATAAGGCGCAGCGGTCGGGCTGAACGGGGGGTTCGT
GCACACAGCCCAGCTTGGAGCGAACGACCTACACCGAACTGAGATACCTACAGCGTGAGCTATGAGAAAG
CGCCACGCTTCCCGAAGGGAGAAAGGCGGACAGGTATCCGGTAAGCGGCAGGGTCGGAACAGGAGAGCGC
ACGAGGGAGCTTCCAGGGGGAAACGCCTGGTATCTTTATAGTCCTGTCGGGTTTCGCCACCTCTGACTTG
AGCGTCGATTTTTGTGATGCTCGTCAGGGGGGCGGAGCCTATGGAAAAACGCCAGCAACGCGGCCTTTTT
ACGGTTCCTGGCCTTTTGCTGGCCTTTTGCTCACATGTTCTTTCCTGCGTTATCCCCTGATTCTGTGGAT
AACCGTATTACCGCCTTTGAGTGAGCTGATACCGCTCGCCGCAGCCGAACGACCGAGCGCAGCGAGTCAG
TGAGCGAGGAAGCGGAAGGGCGCCTGATGCGGTATTTTCTCCTTACGCATCTGTGCGGTATTTCACACCG
CAATGGTGCACTCTCAGTACAATCTGCTCTGATGCCGCATAGTTAAGCCAGTATACACTCCGCTATCGCT
ACGTGACTGGGTCATGGCTGCGCCCCGACACCCGCCAACACCCGCTGACGCGCCCTGACGGGCTTGTCTG
CTCCCGGCATCCGCTTACAGACAAGCTGTGACCGTCTCCGGGAGCTGCATGTGTCAGAGGTTTTCACCGT
CATCACCGAAACGCGCGAGGCAGCTGCGGTAAAGCTCATCAGCGTGGTCGTGAAGCGATTCACAGATGTC
TGCCTGTTCATCCGCGTCCAGCTCGTTGAGTTTCTCCAGAAGCGTTAATGTCTGGCTTCTGATAAAGCGG
GCCATGTTAAGGGCGGTTTTTTCCTGTTTGGTCACTGATGCCTCCGTGTAAGGGGGATTTCTGTTCATGG
GGGTAATGATACCGATGAAACGAGAGAGGATGCTCACGATACGGGTTACTGATGATGAACATGCCCGGTT
ACTGGAACGTTGTGAGGGTAAACAACTGGCGGTATGGATGCGGCGGGACCAGAGAAAAATCACTCAGGGT
CAATGCCAGCGCTTCGTTAATACAGATGTAGGTGTTCCACAGGGTAGCCAGCAGCATCCTGCGATGCAGA
TCCGGAACATAATGGTGCAGGGCGCTGACTTCCGCGTTTCCAGACTTTACGAAACACGGAAACCGAAGAC
CATTCATGTTGTTGCTCAGGTCGCAGACGTTTTGCAGCAGCAGTCGCTTCACGTTCGCTCGCGTATCGGT
GATTCATTCTGCTAACCAGTAAGGCAACCCCGCCAGCCTAGCCGGGTCCTCAACGACAGGAGCACGATCA
TGCGCACCCGTGGCCAGGACCCAACGCTGCCCGAGATGCGCCGCGTGCGGCTGCTGGAGATGGCGGACGC
GATGGATATGTTCTGCCAAGGGTTGGTTTGCGCATTCACAGTTCTCCGCAAGAATTGATTGGCTCCAATT
CTTGGAGTGGTGAATCCGTTAGCGAGGTGCCGCCGGCTTCCATTCAGGTCGAGGTGGCCCGGCTCCATGC
ACCGCGACGCAACGCGGGGAGGCAGACAAGGTATAGGGCGGCGCCTACAATCCATGCCAACCCGTTCCAT
GTGCTCGCCGAGGCGGCATAAATCGCCGTGACGATCAGCGGTCCAATGATCGAAGTTAGGCTGGTAAGAG
CCGCGAGCGATCCTTGAAGCTGTCCCTGATGGTCGTCATCTACCTGCCTGGACAGCATGGCCTGCAACGC
GGGCATCCCGATGCCGCCGGAAGCGAGAAGAATCATAATGGGGAAGGCCATCCAGCCTCGCGTCGCGAAC
GCCAGCAAGACGTAGCCCAGCGCGTCGGCCGCCATGCCGGCGATAATGGCCTGCTTCTCGCCGAAACGTT
TGGTGGCGGGACCAGTGACGAAGGCTTGAGCGAGGGCGTGCAAGATTCCGAATACCGCAAGCGACAGGCC
GATCATCGTCGCGCTCCAGCGAAAGCGGTCCTCGCCGAAAATGACCCAGAGCGCTGCCGGCACCTGTCCT
ACGAGTTGCATGATAAAGAAGACAGTCATAAGTGCGGCGACGATAGTCATGCCCCGCGCCCACCGGAAGG
AGCTGACTGGGTTGAAGGCTCTCAAGGGCATCGGTCGAGATCCCGGTGCCTAATGAGTGAGCTAACTTAC
ATTAATTGCGTTGCGCTCACTGCCCGCTTTCCAGTCGGGAAACCTGTCGTGCCAGCTGCATTAATGAATC
GGCCAACGCGCGGGGAGAGGCGGTTTGCGTATTGGGCGCCAGGGTGGTTTTTCTTTTCACCAGTGAGACG
GGCAACAGCTGATTGCCCTTCACCGCCTGGCCCTGAGAGAGTTGCAGCAAGCGGTCCACGCTGGTTTGCC
CCAGCAGGCGAAAATCCTGTTTGATGGTGGTTAACGGCGGGATATAACATGAGCTGTCTTCGGTATCGTC
GTATCCCACTACCGAGATATCCGCACCAACGCGCAGCCCGGACTCGGTAATGGCGCGCATTGCGCCCAGC
GCCATCTGATCGTTGGCAACCAGCATCGCAGTGGGAACGATGCCCTCATTCAGCATTTGCATGGTTTGTT
GAAAACCGGACATGGCACTCCAGTCGCCTTCCCGTTCCGCTATCGGCTGAATTTGATTGCGAGTGAGATA
TTTATGCCAGCCAGCCAGACGCAGACGCGCCGAGACAGAACTTAATGGGCCCGCTAACAGCGCGATTTGC
TGGTGACCCAATGCGACCAGATGCTCCACGCCCAGTCGCGTACCGTCTTCATGGGAGAAAATAATACTGT
TGATGGGTGTCTGGTCAGAGACATCAAGAAATAACGCCGGAACATTAGTGCAGGCAGCTTCCACAGCAAT
GGCATCCTGGTCATCCAGCGGATAGTTAATGATCAGCCCACTGACGCGTTGCGCGAGAAGATTGTGCACC
GCCGCTTTACAGGCTTCGACGCCGCTTCGTTCTACCATCGACACCACCACGCTGGCACCCAGTTGATCGG
CGCGAGATTTAATCGCCGCGACAATTTGCGACGGCGCGTGCAGGGCCAGACTGGAGGTGGCAACGCCAAT
CAGCAACGACTGTTTGCCCGCCAGTTGTTGTGCCACGCGGTTGGGAATGTAATTCAGCTCCGCCATCGCC
GCTTCCACTTTTTCCCGCGTTTTCGCAGAAACGTGGCTGGCCTGGTTCACCACGCGGGAAACGGTCTGAT
AAGAGACACCGGCATACTCTGCGACATCGTATAACGTTACTGGTTTCACATTCACCACCCTGAATTGACT
CTCTTCCGGGCGCTATCATGCCATACCGCGAAAGGTTTTGCGCCATTCGATGGTGTCCGGGATCTCGACG
CTCTCCCTTATGCGACTCCTGCATTAGGAAGCAGCCCAGTAGTAGGTTGAGGCCGTTGAGCACCGCCGCC
GCAAGGAATGGTGCATGCAAGGAGATGGCGCCCAACAGTCCCCCGGCCACGGGGCCTGCCACCATACCCA
CGCCGAAACAAGCGCTCATGAGCCCGAAGTGGCGAGCCCGATCTTCCCCATCGGTGATGTCGGCGATATA
GGCGCCAGCAACCGCACCTGTGGCGCCGGTGATGCCGGCCACGATGCGTCCGGCGTAGAGGATCGAGATC
TCGATCCCGCGAAAT
